>Addgene plasmid #84926 | pGL4.0-TERT G228A | addgene full sequence | sequence record 251787 | Addgene NGS Result
CCTTAGGGCCTCCGATCGTTGTCAGAAGTAAGTTGGCCGCGGTGTTGTCGCTCATGGTAATGGCAGCACT
ACACAATTCTCTTACCGTCATGCCATCCGTAAGATGCTTTTCCGTGACCGGCGAGTACTCAACCAAGTCG
TTTTGTGAGTAGTGTATACGGCGACCAAGCTGCTCTTGCCCGGCGTCTATACGGGACAACACCGCGCCAC
ATAGCAGTACTTTGAAAGTGCTCATCATCGGGAATCGTTCTTCGGGGCGGAAAGACTCAAGGATCTTGCC
GCTATTGAGATCCAGTTCGATATAGCCCACTCTTGCACCCAGTTGATCTTCAGCATCTTTTACTTTCACC
AGCGTTTCGGGGTGTGCAAAAACAGGCAAGCAAAATGCCGCAAAGAAGGGAATGAGTGCGACACGAAAAT
GTTGGATGCTCATACTCGTCCTTTTTCAATATTATTGAAGCATTTATCAGGGTTACTAGTACGTCTCTCA
AGGATAAGTAAGTAATATTAAGGTACGGGAGGTATTGGACAGGCCGCAATAAAATATCTTTATTTTCATT
ACATCTGTGTGTTGGTTTTTTGTGTGAATCGATAGTACTAACATACGCTCTCCATCAAAACAAAACGAAA
CAAAACAAACTAGCAAAATAGGCTGTCCCCAGTGCAAGTGCAGGTGCCAGAACATTTCTCTGGCCTAACT
GGCCGGTACCTGAGCTCGCTAGCCTCGAGTCCTGCCCCTTCACCTTCCAGCTCCGCCTCCTCCGCGCGGA
CCCCGCCCCGTCCCGACCCCTCCCGGGTCCCCGGCCCAGCCCCTTCCGGGCCCTCCCAGCCCCTCCCCTT
CCTTTCCGCGGCCCCGCCCTCTCCTCGCGGCGCGAGTTTCAGGCAGCGCTGGATCTGGCCTCGGCGGCCA
AGCTTGGCAATCCGGTACTGTTGGTAAAGCCACCATGGAAGATGCCAAAAACATTAAGAAGGGCCCAGCG
CCATTCTACCCACTCGAAGACGGGACCGCCGGCGAGCAGCTGCACAAAGCCATGAAGCGCTACGCCCTGG
TGCCCGGCACCATCGCCTTTACCGACGCACATATCGAGGTGGACATTACCTACGCCGAGTACTTCGAGAT
GAGCGTTCGGCTGGCAGAAGCTATGAAGCGCTATGGGCTGAATACAAACCATCGGATCGTGGTGTGCAGC
GAGAATAGCTTGCAGTTCTTCATGCCCGTGTTGGGTGCCCTGTTCATCGGTGTGGCTGTGGCCCCAGCTA
ACGACATCTACAACGAGCGCGAGCTGCTGAACAGCATGGGCATCAGCCAGCCCACCGTCGTATTCGTGAG
CAAGAAAGGGCTGCAAAAGATCCTCAACGTGCAAAAGAAGCTACCGATCATACAAAAGATCATCATCATG
GATAGCAAGACCGACTACCAGGGCTTCCAAAGCATGTACACCTTCGTGACTTCCCATTTGCCACCCGGCT
TCAACGAGTACGACTTCGTGCCCGAGAGCTTCGACCGGGACAAAACCATCGCCCTGATCATGAACAGTAG
TGGCAGTACCGGATTGCCCAAGGGCGTAGCCCTACCGCACCGCACCGCTTGTGTCCGATTCAGTCATGCC
CGCGACCCCATCTTCGGCAACCAGATCATCCCCGACACCGCTATCCTCAGCGTGGTGCCATTTCACCACG
GCTTCGGCATGTTCACCACGCTGGGCTACTTGATCTGCGGCTTTCGGGTCGTGCTCATGTACCGCTTCGA
GGAGGAGCTATTCTTGCGCAGCTTGCAAGACTATAAGATTCAATCTGCCCTGCTGGTGCCCACACTATTT
AGCTTCTTCGCTAAGAGCACTCTCATCGACAAGTACGACCTAAGCAACTTGCACGAGATCGCCAGCGGCG
GGGCGCCGCTCAGCAAGGAGGTAGGTGAGGCCGTGGCCAAACGCTTCCACCTACCAGGCATCCGCCAGGG
CTACGGCCTGACAGAAACAACCAGCGCCATTCTGATCACCCCCGAAGGGGACGACAAGCCTGGCGCAGTA
GGCAAGGTGGTGCCCTTCTTCGAGGCTAAGGTGGTGGACTTGGACACCGGTAAGACACTGGGTGTGAACC
AGCGCGGCGAGCTGTGCGTCCGTGGCCCCATGATCATGAGCGGCTACGTTAACAACCCCGAGGCTACAAA
CGCTCTCATCGACAAGGACGGCTGGCTGCACAGCGGCGACATCGCCTACTGGGACGAGGACGAGCACTTC
TTCATCGTGGACCGGCTGAAGAGCCTGATCAAATACAAGGGCTACCAGGTAGCCCCAGCCGAACTGGAGA
GCATCCTGCTGCAACACCCCAACATCTTCGACGCCGGGGTCGCCGGCCTGCCCGACGACGATGCCGGCGA
GCTGCCCGCCGCAGTCGTCGTGCTGGAACACGGTAAAACCATGACCGAGAAGGAGATCGTGGACTATGTG
GCCAGCCAGGTTACAACCGCCAAGAAGCTGCGCGGTGGTGTTGTGTTCGTGGACGAGGTGCCTAAAGGAC
TGACCGGCAAGTTGGACGCCCGCAAGATCCGCGAGATTCTCATTAAGGCCAAGAAGGGCGGCAAGATCGC
CGTGTAATAATTCTAGAGTCGGGGCGGCCGGCCGCTTCGAGCAGACATGATAAGATACATTGATGAGTTT
GGACAAACCACAACTAGAATGCAGTGAAAAAAATGCTTTATTTGTGAAATTTGTGATGCTATTGCTTTAT
TTGTAACCATTATAAGCTGCAATAAACAAGTTAACAACAACAATTGCATTCATTTTATGTTTCAGGTTCA
GGGGGAGGTGTGGGAGGTTTTTTAAAGCAAGTAAAACCTCTACAAATGTGGTAAAATCGATAAGGATCCG
TCGACCGATGCCCTTGAGAGCCTTCAACCCAGTCAGCTCCTTCCGGTGGGCGCGGGGCATGACTATCGTC
GCCGCACTTATGACTGTCTTCTTTATCATGCAACTCGTAGGACAGGTGCCGGCAGCGCTCTTCCGCTTCC
TCGCTCACTGACTCGCTGCGCTCGGTCGTTCGGCTGCGGCGAGCGGTATCAGCTCACTCAAAGGCGGTAA
TACGGTTATCCACAGAATCAGGGGATAACGCAGGAAAGAACATGTGAGCAAAAGGCCAGCAAAAGGCCAG
GAACCGTAAAAAGGCCGCGTTGCTGGCGTTTTTCCATAGGCTCCGCCCCCCTGACGAGCATCACAAAAAT
CGACGCTCAAGTCAGAGGTGGCGAAACCCGACAGGACTATAAAGATACCAGGCGTTTCCCCCTGGAAGCT
CCCTCGTGCGCTCTCCTGTTCCGACCCTGCCGCTTACCGGATACCTGTCCGCCTTTCTCCCTTCGGGAAG
CGTGGCGCTTTCTCATAGCTCACGCTGTAGGTATCTCAGTTCGGTGTAGGTCGTTCGCTCCAAGCTGGGC
TGTGTGCACGAACCCCCCGTTCAGCCCGACCGCTGCGCCTTATCCGGTAACTATCGTCTTGAGTCCAACC
CGGTAAGACACGACTTATCGCCACTGGCAGCAGCCACTGGTAACAGGATTAGCAGAGCGAGGTATGTAGG
CGGTGCTACAGAGTTCTTGAAGTGGTGGCCTAACTACGGCTACACTAGAAGAACAGTATTTGGTATCTGC
GCTCTGCTGAAGCCAGTTACCTTCGGAAAAAGAGTTGGTAGCTCTTGATCCGGCAAACAAACCACCGCTG
GTAGCGGTGGTTTTTTTGTTTGCAAGCAGCAGATTACGCGCAGAAAAAAAGGATCTCAAGAAGATCCTTT
GATCTTTTCTACGGGGTCTGACGCTCAGTGGAACGAAAACTCACGTTAAGGGATTTTGGTCATGAGATTA
TCAAAAAGGATCTTCACCTAGATCCTTTTAAATTAAAAATGAAGTTTTAAATCAATCTAAAGTATATATG
AGTAAACTTGGTCTGACAGCGGCCGCAAATGCTAAACCACTGCAGTGGTTACCAGTGCTTGATCAGTGAG
GCACCGATCTCAGCGATCTGCCTATTTCGTTCGTCCATAGTGGCCTGACTCCCCGTCGTGTAGATCACTA
CGATTCGTGAGGGCTTACCATCAGGCCCCAGCGCAGCAATGATGCCGCGAGAGCCGCGTTCACCGGCCCC
CGATTTGTCAGCAATGAACCAGCCAGCAGGGAGGGCCGAGCGAAGAAGTGGTCCTGCTACTTTGTCCGCC
TCCATCCAGTCTATGAGCTGCTGTCGTGATGCTAGAGTAAGAAGTTCGCCAGTGAGTAGTTTCCGAAGAG
TTGTGGCCATTGCTACTGGCATCGTGGTATCACGCTCGTCGTTCGGTATGGCTTCGTTCAACTCTGGTTC
CCAGCGGTCAAGCCGGGTCACATGATCACCCATATTATGAAGAAATGCAGTCAGCT
Features (pLannotate 1.2.2; 9 found; start..end, strand, type, name):
    434..475     -  promoter       AmpR promoter (fragment): bla
    538..586     +  polyA_signal   poly(A) signal: synthetic polyadenylation signal
    600..691     +  misc_feature   pause site: RNA polymerase II transcriptional pause signal from the human α2 globin gene
    945..2597    +  CDS            luciferase: firefly luciferase synthetic luc2 version of the luciferase gene
   2641..2762    -  polyA_signal   SV40 poly(A) signal: SV40 polyadenylation signal
   2785..2853    -  CDS            large T antigen (fragment): large T antigen from SV40 (simian virus 40)
   2869..3001    +  CDS            TcR (fragment): tetracycline efflux protein; tet; confers resistance to tetracycline
   3181..3769    -  rep_origin     ori: high-copy-number ColE1/pMB1/pBR322/pUC origin of replication
   3969..433     -  CDS            AmpR (across the origin): β-lactamase confers resistance to ampicillin, carbenicillin, and related antibiotics
