[The description below was written by a language model from this plasmid's Addgene catalogue record and pLannotate feature annotations shown in this document.]
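Description:
pGL4.0-TERT G228A is a firefly luciferase reporter plasmid built on Promega's promoterless pGL4.0 backbone, in which a fragment of the human TERT (telomerase reverse transcriptase) promoter carrying the G228A mutation has been placed upstream of the reporter gene. The sequenced record is about 4.4 kb. It is propagated in E. coli through a high-copy ColE1/pUC-type origin and selected with ampicillin via the β-lactamase gene. There is no mammalian selection marker in the annotation, so the plasmid is suited to transient transfection of mammalian cells.

The reporter is luc2, the synthetic version of firefly luciferase, followed by an SV40 polyadenylation signal. Upstream of the cloning region sit a synthetic poly(A) signal and an RNA polymerase II transcriptional pause site from the human α2-globin gene. These standard pGL4 elements block read-through transcription from the backbone, so luciferase output reflects the activity of the inserted promoter. The TERT promoter itself is not called by the automated annotation, but the unannotated gap of roughly 250 bp between the pause site and the luc2 start is where it would lie. The exact boundaries of the fragment and the cloning method are not stated. The short hits to SV40 large T antigen and the tetracycline resistance gene are backbone remnants, not functional genes. Although the catalogue lists luciferase as a "tag", the arrangement is a transcriptional reporter rather than a protein fusion.

The construct is used to measure the transcriptional activity of this cancer-associated mutant TERT promoter. The associated study examined selective binding and activation of the mutant promoter by the transcription factor GABP.
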