Addgene plasmid #84926: pGL4.0-TERT G228A
Purpose: luciferase reporter for mutant TERT promoter
Depositing lab: Joseph Costello. Depositing organization: University of California, San Francisco (UCSF). Publication: Cancer. The transcription factor GABP selectively binds and activates the mutant TERT promoter in cancer. Bell RJ, Rube HT, Kreig A, Mancini A, Fouse SD, Nagarajan RP, Choi S, Hong C, He D, Pekmezci M, Wiencke JK, Wrensch MR, Chang SM, Walsh KM, Myong S, Song JS, Costello JF. Science. 2015 May 29;348(6238):1036-9. doi: 10.1126/science.aab0015. Epub 2015 May 14. PubMed 25977370.
Backbone
  Vector backbone: pGL4.0
  Backbone manufacturer: Promega
  Vector type: Mammalian Expression, Luciferase
Growth in bacteria
  Bacterial resistance: Ampicillin, 100 μg/mL
  Growth temperature: 37°C
  Growth strain: DH5alpha
  Copy number: Unknown
Gene/Insert
  Gene/Insert name: TERT promoter (alt name: telomerase reverse transcriptase)
  Species: H. sapiens (human)
  Mutation: G228A
  Entrez Gene: TERT (a.k.a. CMM9, DKCA2, DKCB4, EST2, PFBMFT1, TCS1, TP2, TRT, hEST2, hTRT)
  Promoter: TERT
  Tag / fusion protein: luciferase (C terminal on backbone)
  Cloning method: Unknown
  Sequencing primers: 5′ RVprimer3; 3′ Luc2-Rev
Terms and licenses: Academic/Nonprofit Terms; Industry Terms: Not Available to Industry
How to cite: pGL4.0-TERT G228A was a gift from Joseph Costello (Addgene plasmid # 84926 ; http://n2t.net/addgene:84926 ; RRID:Addgene_84926)
