>Addgene plasmid #84926 | pGL4.0-TERT G228A | addgene partial sequence | sequence record 165962 | RVprimer3 5'-CTAGCAAAATAGGCTGTCCC-3'
GTGCCAGAACATTTCTCTGGCCTAACTGGCCGGTACCTGAGCTCGCTAGCCTCGAGTCCTGCCCCTTCAC
CTTCCAGCTCCGCCTCCTCCGCGCGGACCCCGCCCCGTCCCGACCCCTCCCGGGTCCCCGGCCCAGCCCC
TTCCGGGCCCTCCCAGCCCCTCCCCTTCCTTTCCGCGGCCCCGCCCTCTCCTCGCGGCGCGAGTTTCAGG
CAGCGCTGGATCTGGCCTCGGCGGCCAAGCTTGGCAATCCGGTACTGTTGGTAAAGCCACCATGGAAGAT
GCCAAAAACATTAAGAAGGGCCCAGCGCCATTCTACCCACTCGAAGACGGGACCGCCGGCGAGCAGCTGC
ACAAAGCCATGAAGCGCTACGCCCTGGTGCCCGGCACCATCGCCTTTACCGACGCACATATCGAGGTGGA
CATTACCTACGCCGAGTACTTCGAGATGAGCGTTCGGCTGGCAGAAGCTATGAAGCGCTATGGGCTGAAT
ACAAACCATCGGATCGTGGTGTGCAGCGAGAATAGCTTGCAGTTCTTCATGCCCGTGTTGGGTGCCCTGT
TCATCGGTGTGGCTGTGGCCCCAGCTAACGACATCTACAACGAGCGCGAGCTGCTGAACAGCATGGGCAT
CAGCCAGCCCACCGTCGTATTCGTGAGCAAGAAAGGGCTGCAAAAGATCCTCAACGTGCAAAAGAAGCTA
CCGATCATACAAAAGATCATCATCATGGATAGCAAGACCGACTACCAGGGCTTCCAAAGCATGTACACCT
TCGTGACTTCCCATTTGCCACCCGGCTTCAACGAGTACGACTTCGTGCCCGAGAGCTTCGACCGGGACAA
AACCATCGCCCTGATCATGAACAGTAGTGGCAGTACCGGATTGCCCAAGGGCGTAGCCCTACCGCACCGC
ACCGCTTGTGTCCGATTCAGTCATGCCCGCGACCCCATCTTCGGCAACCAGATCATCCCCGACACCGCTA
TCCTCAG
