>Addgene plasmid #84926 | pGL4.0-TERT G228A | addgene partial sequence | sequence record 165964 | Luc2-Rev 5'-GCCCTTCTTAATGTTTTTG-3'
CAACAGTACCGGATTGCCAAGCTTGGCCGCCGAGGCCAGATCCAGCGCTGCCTGAAACTCGCGCCGCGAG
GAGAGGGCGGGGCCGCGGAAAGGAAGGGGAGGGGCTGGGAGGGCCCGGAAGGGGCTGGGCCGGGGACCCG
GGAGGGGTCGGGACGGGGCGGGGTCCGCGCGGAGGAGGCGGAGCTGGAAGGTGAAGGGGCAGGACTCGAG
GCTAGCGAGCTCAGGTACCGGCCAGTTAGGCCAGAGAAATGTTCTGGCACCTGCACTTGCACTGGGGACA
GCCTATTTTGCTAGTTTGTTTTGTTTCGTTTTGTTTTGATGGAGAGCGTATGTTAGTACTATCGATTCAC
ACAAAAAACCAACACACAGATGTAATGAAAATAAAGATATTTTATTGCGGCCTGTCCAATACCTCCCGTA
CCTTAATATTACTTACTTATCCTTGAGAGACGTACTAGTAACCCTGATAAATGCTTCAATAATATTGAAA
AAGGACGAGTATGAGCATCCAACATTTTCGTGTCGCACTCATTCCCTTCTTTGCGGCATTTTGCTTGCCT
GTTTTTGCACACCCCGAAACGCTGGTGAAAGTAAAAGATGCTGAAGATCAACTGGGTGCAAGAGTGGGCT
ATATCGAACTGGATCTCAATAGCGGCAAGATCCTTGAGTCTTTCCGCCCCGAAGAACGATTCCCGATGAT
GAGCACTTTCAAAGTACTGCTATGTGGCGCGGTGTTGTCCCGTATAGACGCCGGGCAAGAGCAGCTTGGT
CGCCGTATACACTACTCACAAAACGACTTGGTTGAGTACTCGCCGGTCACGGAAAAGCATCTTACGGATG
GCATGACGGTAAGAGAATTGTGTAGTGCTGCCATTACCATGAGCGACAACACCGCGGCCAACTTACTTCT
GACAACGATCGGAGGCCCTAAGGAGCTGACTGCATTTCTTCATAATATGGGTGATCATGTGACCCGGCTT
GACCGCTGGGAACCAGAGTTGAACGAAGCCATACCGA
